Addgene plasmid #233102: pUC57KAN-5XHA
Purpose: 5X HA tag multimer
Depositing lab: Steve Stowers. Depositing organization: Montana State University.
Backbone
  Vector backbone: pUC57KAN
  Vector type: Unspecified
Growth in bacteria
  Bacterial resistance: Kanamycin, 50 μg/mL
  Growth temperature: 37°C
  Growth strain: DH5alpha
  Copy number: High Copy
Gene/Insert
  Gene/Insert name: HA tag
  Species: Synthetic
  Mutation: None
  Cloning method: Restriction Enzyme; 5′ cloning site Unknown (unknown if destroyed)
Terms and licenses: Academic/Nonprofit Terms; Industry Terms: Not Available to Industry
How to cite: pUC57KAN-5XHA was a gift from Steve Stowers (Addgene plasmid # 233102 ; http://n2t.net/addgene:233102 ; RRID:Addgene_233102)
