[The description below was written by a language model from this plasmid's Addgene catalogue record and pLannotate feature annotations shown in this document.]
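Description:
pUC57KAN-5XHA is a small (about 2.8 kb) bacterial cloning plasmid built on the pUC57KAN backbone that serves as a source of a synthetic five-copy HA epitope tag multimer. It is propagated in E. coli at high copy number from a ColE1/pUC-type origin of replication and is selected with kanamycin. Resistance comes from an aminoglycoside phosphotransferase gene (aph(3')-Ia), which the annotation places downstream of an AmpR (bla) promoter. The catalogue lists the vector type as unspecified, and the feature table contains no eukaryotic promoter, polyadenylation signal or other expression element. The plasmid therefore appears to be a storage and template vector rather than an expression construct.

The remaining annotated features are typical pUC backbone elements: the lac promoter with its CAP binding site and lac operator, a partial lacZα coding fragment, and short remnants of lacI, the pBR322 bom region and rop. The HA repeats themselves were not annotated by the automated feature call. An unannotated gap lies between the lac operator and the lacZα fragment, where the pUC multiple cloning site would normally sit, and this is a plausible location for the insert, though the record does not confirm it. The insert was introduced by restriction enzyme cloning, but the sites used are recorded as unknown.

HA tag multimers are generally used to increase the sensitivity of antibody detection of a tagged protein compared with a single epitope. A plasmid like this would typically supply the 5XHA cassette for subcloning or amplification into other constructs. The record states only "5X HA tag multimer" as the purpose and names no downstream application or target organism.
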