Features (pLannotate 1.2.2; 10 found; start..end, strand, type, name):
    137..236     +  misc_feature   bom (fragment): basis of mobility region from pBR322
    242..399     -  CDS            lacZα (fragment): LacZα fragment of β-galactosidase; lacZ fragment
    695..711     -  protein_bind   lac operator: The lac repressor binds to the lac operator to inhibit transcription in E. coli. This inhibition can be relieved by adding lactose or isopropyl-β-D-thiogalactopyranoside (IPTG). lac repressor encoded by lacI
    719..749     -  promoter       lac promoter: promoter for the E. coli lac operon
    764..785     -  protein_bind   CAP binding site: CAP binding activates transcription in the presence of cAMP. E. coli catabolite activator protein
    798..890     -  CDS            lacI (fragment): lac repressor; lacI; The lac repressor binds to the lac operator to inhibit transcription in E. coli. This inhibition can be relieved by adding lactose or isopropyl-β-D-thiogalactopyranoside (IPTG).
   1073..1661    -  rep_origin     ori: high-copy-number ColE1/pMB1/pBR322/pUC origin of replication
   1832..2647    -  CDS            KanR: aminoglycoside phosphotransferase; aph(3')-Ia; confers resistance to kanamycin in bacteria or G418 (Geneticin®) in eukaryotes
   2648..2752    -  promoter       AmpR promoter: bla
   2847..35      +  CDS            rop (fragment) (across the origin): Rop protein, which maintains plasmids at low copy number; rop
>Addgene plasmid #233102 | pUC57KAN-5XHA | addgene full sequence | sequence record 465634 | Addgene NGS Result
TCGCGCGTTTCGGTGATGACGGTGAAAACCTCTGACACATGCAGCTCCCGGAGACGGTCACAGCTTGTCT
GTAAGCGGATGCCGGGAGCAGACAAGCCCGTCAGGGCGCGTCAGCGGGTGTTGGCGGGTGTCGGGGCTGG
CTTAACTATGCGGCATCAGAGCAGATTGTACTGAGAGTGCACCAGATGCGGTGTGAAATACCGCACAGAT
GCGTAAGGAGAAAATACCGCATCAGGCGCCATTCGCCATTCAGGCTGCGCAACTGTTGGGAAGGGCGATC
GGTGCGGGCCTCTTCGCTATTACGCCAGCTGGCGAAAGGGGGATGTGCTGCAAGGCGATTAAGTTGGGTA
ACGCCAGGGTTTTCCCAGTCACGACGTTGTAAAACGACGGCCAGTGAATTCGGCGCGCCCTTAAGCTCGA
GGGCTCCGGCGGCTACCCCTACGACGTGCCCGACTACGCCGGCTCCGGCGGCTACCCCTACGACGTGCCC
GACTACGCCGGCTCCGGCGGCTACCCCTACGACGTGCCCGACTACGCCGGCTCCGGCGGCTACCCCTACG
ACGTGCCCGACTACGCCGGCTCCGGCGGCTACCCCTACGACGTGCCCGACTACGCCGGCTCCGGCGGCGT
CGACGGATCCGCGGCCGCAAGCTTGGCTCGATCGAGCATGGTCATAGCTGTTTCCTGTGTGAAATTGTTA
TCCGCTCACAATTCCACACAACATACGAGCCGGAAGCATAAAGTGTAAAGCCTGGGGTGCCTAATGAGTG
AGCTAACTCACATTAATTGCGTTGCGCTCACTGCCCGCTTTCCAGTCGGGAAACCTGTCGTGCCAGCTGC
ATTAATGAATCGGCCAACGCGCGGGGAGAGGCGGTTTGCGTATTGGGCGCTCTTCCGCTTCCTCGCTCAC
TGACTCGCTGCGCTCGGTCGTTCGGCTGCGGCGAGCGGTATCAGCTCACTCAAAGGCGGTAATACGGTTA
TCCACAGAATCAGGGGATAACGCAGGAAAGAACATGTGAGCAAAAGGCCAGCAAAAGGCCAGGAACCGTA
AAAAGGCCGCGTTGCTGGCGTTTTTCCATAGGCTCCGCCCCCCTGACGAGCATCACAAAAATCGACGCTC
AAGTCAGAGGTGGCGAAACCCGACAGGACTATAAAGATACCAGGCGTTTCCCCCTGGAAGCTCCCTCGTG
CGCTCTCCTGTTCCGACCCTGCCGCTTACCGGATACCTGTCCGCCTTTCTCCCTTCGGGAAGCGTGGCGC
TTTCTCATAGCTCACGCTGTAGGTATCTCAGTTCGGTGTAGGTCGTTCGCTCCAAGCTGGGCTGTGTGCA
CGAACCCCCCGTTCAGCCCGACCGCTGCGCCTTATCCGGTAACTATCGTCTTGAGTCCAACCCGGTAAGA
CACGACTTATCGCCACTGGCAGCAGCCACTGGTAACAGGATTAGCAGAGCGAGGTATGTAGGCGGTGCTA
CAGAGTTCTTGAAGTGGTGGCCTAACTACGGCTACACTAGAAGAACAGTATTTGGTATCTGCGCTCTGCT
GAAGCCAGTTACCTTCGGAAAAAGAGTTGGTAGCTCTTGATCCGGCAAACAAACCACCGCTGGTAGCGGT
GGTTTTTTTGTTTGCAAGCAGCAGATTACGCGCAGAAAAAAAGGATCTCAAGAAGATCCTTTGATCTTTT
CTACGGGGTCTGACGCTCAGTGGAACGAAAACTCACGTTAAGGGATTTTGGTCATGAGATTATCAAAAAG
GATCTTCACCTAGATCCTTTTAAATTAAAAATGAAGTTTTAAATCAATCTAAAGTATATATGAGTAAACT
TGGTCTGACAGTTAGAAAAACTCATCGAGCATCAAATGAAACTGCAATTTATTCATATCAGGATTATCAA
TACCATATTTTTGAAAAAGCCGTTTCTGTAATGAAGGAGAAAACTCACCGAGGCAGTTCCATAGGATGGC
AAGATCCTGGTATCGGTCTGCGATTCCGACTCGTCCAACATCAATACAACCTATTAATTTCCCCTCGTCA
AAAATAAGGTTATCAAGTGAGAAATCACCATGAGTGACGACTGAATCCGGTGAGAATGGCAAAAGTTTAT
GCATTTCTTTCCAGACTTGTTCAACAGGCCAGCCATTACGCTCGTCATCAAAATCACTCGCATCAACCAA
ACCGTTATTCATTCGTGATTGCGCCTGAGCGAGACGAAATACGCGATCGCTGTTAAAAGGACAATTACAA
ACAGGAATCGAATGCAACCGGCGCAGGAACACTGCCAGCGCATCAACAATATTTTCACCTGAATCAGGAT
ATTCTTCTAATACCTGGAATGCTGTTTTCCCAGGGATCGCAGTGGTGAGTAACCATGCATCATCAGGAGT
ACGGATAAAATGCTTGATGGTCGGAAGAGGCATAAATTCCGTCAGCCAGTTTAGTCTGACCATCTCATCT
GTAACATCATTGGCAACGCTACCTTTGCCATGTTTCAGAAACAACTCTGGCGCATCGGGCTTCCCATACA
ATCGATAGATTGTCGCACCTGATTGCCCGACATTATCGCGAGCCCATTTATACCCATATAAATCAGCATC
CATGTTGGAATTTAATCGCGGCCTAGAGCAAGACGTTTCCCGTTGAATATGGCTCATACTCTTCCTTTTT
CAATATTATTGAAGCATTTATCAGGGTTATTGTCTCATGAGCGGATACATATTTGAATGTATTTAGAAAA
ATAAACAAATAGGGGTTCCGCGCACATTTCCCCGAAAAGTGCCACCTGACGTCTAAGAAACCATTATTAT
CATGACATTAACCTATAAAAATAGGCGTATCACGAGGCCCTTTCGTC
